>Addgene plasmid #183505 | pTRIP-MND-HsMAN1C1-1-630-cMycFlag-hPGK-GFP | addgene full sequence | sequence record 366904 | Addgene NGS Result
TGGAAGGGCTAATTCACTCCCAAAGAAGACAAGATATCCTTGATCTGTGGATCTACCACACACAAGGCTA
CTTCCCTGATTAGCAGAACTACACACCAGGGCCAGGGGTCAGATATCCACTGACCTTTGGATGGTGCTAC
AAGCTAGTACCAGTTGAGCCAGATAAGGTAGAAGAGGCCAATAAAGGAGAGAACACCAGCTTGTTACACC
CTGTGAGCCTGCATGGGATGGATGACCCGGAGAGAGAAGTGTTAGAGTGGAGGTTTGACAGCCGCCTAGC
ATTTCATCACGTGGCCCGAGAGCTGCATCCGGAGTACTTCAAGAACTGCTGATATCGAGCTTGCTACAAG
GGACTTTCCGCTGGGGACTTTCCAGGGAGGCGTGGCCTGGGCGGGACTGGGGAGTGGCGAGCCCTCAGAT
CCTGCATATAAGCAGCTGCTTTTTGCCTGTACTGGGTCTCTCTGGTTAGACCAGATCTGAGCCTGGGAGC
TCTCTGGCTAACTAGGGAACCCACTGCTTAAGCCTCAATAAAGCTTGCCTTGAGTGCTTCAAGTAGTGTG
TGCCCGTCTGTTGTGTGACTCTGGTAACTAGAGATCCCTCAGACCCTTTTAGTCAGTGTGGAAAATCTCT
AGCAGTGGCGCCCGAACAGGGACTTGAAAGCGAAAGGGAAACCAGAGGAGCTCTCTCGACGCAGGACTCG
GCTTGCTGAAGCGCGCACGGCAAGAGGCGAGGGGCGGCGACTGGTGAGTACGCCAAAAATTTTGACTAGC
GGAGGCTAGAAGGAGAGAGATGGGTGCGAGAGCGTCAGTATTAAGCGGGGGAGAATTAGATCGCGATGGG
AAAAAATTCGGTTAAGGCCAGGGGGAAAGAAAAAATATAAATTAAAACATATAGTATGGGCAAGCAGGGA
GCTAGAACGATTCGCAGTTAATCCTGGCCTGTTAGAAACATCAGAAGGCTGTAGACAAATACTGGGACAG
CTACAACCATCCCTTCAGACAGGATCAGAAGAACTTAGATCATTATATAATACAGTAGCAACCCTCTATT
GTGTGCATCAAAGGATAGAGATAAAAGACACCAAGGAAGCTTTAGACAAGATAGAGGAAGAGCAAAACAA
AAGTAAGACCACCGCACAGCAAGCGGCCGCTGATCTTCAGACCTGGAGGAGGAGATATGAGGGACAATTG
GAGAAGTGAATTATATAAATATAAAGTAGTAAAAATTGAACCATTAGGAGTAGCACCCACCAAGGCAAAG
AGAAGAGTGGTGCAGAGAGAAAAAAGAGCAGTGGGAATAGGAGCTTTGTTCCTTGGGTTCTTGGGAGCAG
CAGGAAGCACTATGGGCGCAGCGTCAATGACGCTGACGGTACAGGCCAGACAATTATTGTCTGGTATAGT
GCAGCAGCAGAACAATTTGCTGAGGGCTATTGAGGCGCAACAGCATCTGTTGCAACTCACAGTCTGGGGC
ATCAAGCAGCTCCAGGCAAGAATCCTGGCTGTGGAAAGATACCTAAAGGATCAACAGCTCCTGGGGATTT
GGGGTTGCTCTGGAAAACTCATTTGCACCACTGCTGTGCCTTGGAATGCTAGTTGGAGTAATAAATCTCT
GGAACAGATTTGGAATCACACGACCTGGATGGAGTGGGACAGAGAAATTAACAATTACACAAGCTTAATA
CACTCCTTAATTGAAGAATCGCAAAACCAGCAAGAAAAGAATGAACAAGAATTATTGGAATTAGATAAAT
GGGCAAGTTTGTGGAATTGGTTTAACATAACAAATTGGCTGTGGTATATAAAATTATTCATAATGATAGT
AGGAGGCTTGGTAGGTTTAAGAATAGTTTTTGCTGTACTTTCTATAGTGAATAGAGTTAGGCAGGGATAT
TCACCATTATCGTTTCAGACCCACCTCCCAACCCCGAGGGGACCCGACAGGCCCGAAGGAATAGAAGAAG
AAGGTGGAGAGAGAGACAGAGACAGATCCATTCGATTAGTGAACGGATCTCGACGGTATCGCCGAATTCA
CAAATGGCAGTATTCATCCACAATTTTAAAAGAAAAGGGGGGATTGGGGGGTACAGTGCAGGGGAAAGAA
TAGTAGACATAATAGCAACAGACATACAAACTAAAGAATTACAAAAACAAATTACAAAAATTCAAAATTT
TCGGGTTTATTACAGGGACAGCAGAGATCCACTTTGGCTGATACGCGTCATCGATCGATTAGTCCAATTT
GTTAAAGACAGGATATCAGTGGTCCAGGCTCTAGTTTTGACTCAACAATATCACCAGCTGAAGCCTATAG
AGTACGAGCCATAGATAGAATAAAAGATTTTATTTAGTCTCCAGAAAAAGGGGGGAATGAAAGACCCCAC
CTGTAGGTTTGGCAAGCTAGGATCAAGGTTAGGAACAGAGAGACAGCAGAATATGGGCCAAACAGGATAT
CTGTGGTAAGCAGTTCCTGCCCCGGCTCAGGGCCAAGAACAGTTGGAACAGCAGAATATGGGCCAAACAG
GATATCTGTGGTAAGCAGTTCCTGCCCCGGCTCAGGGCCAAGAACAGATGGTCCCCAGATGCGGTCCCGC
CCTCAGCAGTTTCTAGAGAACCATCAGATGTTTCCAGGGTGCCCCAAGGACCTGAAATGACCCTGTGCCT
TATTTGAACTAACCAATCAGTTCGCTTCTCGCTTCTGTTCGCGCGCTTCTGCTCCCCGAGCTCAATAAAA
GAGCCCACAACCCCTCACTCGGCGCGATCTGGATCTGCCGCCGCGATCGCCATGCTCATGAGGAAAGTGC
CCGGCTTCGTCCCGGCCTCCCCGTGGGGGCTGCGGCTGCCGCAGAAGTTCCTCTTCCTCCTCTTCCTCTC
GGGCCTGGTCACCCTGTGCTTCGGGGCCCTCTTCCTGCTGCCCCACTCCTCTCGCCTCAAGCGCCTCTTC
CTGGCCCCCCGGACCCAGCAGCCTGGTCTGGAAGTGGTGGCTGAAATCGCCGGCCATGCCCCGGCCCGCG
AGCAGGAGCCGCCTCCCAACCCGGCCCCCGCCGCGCCGGCCCCGGGCGAGGATGACCCCAGCAGCTGGGC
CAGTCCCCGCCGCAGGAAAGGGGGGCTGCGGCGCACCCGCCCCACTGGACCCCGCGAGGAGGCCACGGCG
GCCCGGGGCAATAGCATCCCGGCCTCCAGGCCCGGGGACGAGGGCGTCCCTTTCCGCTTTGACTTCAACG
CATTCCGGAGCCGTCTCCGCCACCCGGTCCTGGGAACGAGGGCCGATGAGAGTCAGGAGCCCCAGAGCCA
AGTGCGAGCCCAGCGGGAGAAAATCAAGGAGATGATGCAGTTTGCTTGGCAGAGCTATAAGCGTTATGCA
ATGGGGAAAAACGAACTCCGTCCACTAACAAAAGATGGCTACGAGGGTAACATGTTCGGAGGCCTCAGCG
GGGCAACAGTCATTGACTCCCTCGATACCCTCTACCTCATGGAGCTGAAGGAGGAGTTCCAGGAGGCCAA
GGCCTGGGTGGGAGAGAGCTTCCACCTGAACGTGAGCGGAGAAGCATCCTTGTTTGAGGTGAACATCCGC
TACATCGGGGGACTCCTCTCAGCCTTCTACCTGACAGGAGAAGAGGTGTTCCGAATAAAGGCCATCAGGC
TGGGAGAGAAGCTCCTGCCGGCGTTCAACACCCCCACGGGAATCCCAAAGGGCGTGGTGAGCTTCAAAAG
TGGGAACTGGGGCTGGGCCACAGCCGGCAGCAGCAGCATCTTGGCGGAGTTTGGATCCCTGCACTTGGAA
TTCTTACACCTCACTGAACTCTCTGGCAACCAGGTCTTCGCTGAAAAGGTCAGGAACATCCGCAAGGTCC
TCAGGAAGATCGAAAAGCCCTTTGGCCTCTACCCCAACTTCCTCAGCCCAGTGAGTGGGAACTGGGTGCA
ACACCATGTCTCAGTTGGAGGACTCGGGGACAGTTTTTATGAATATTTGATCAAATCCTGGTTGATGTCG
GGCAAGACAGATATGGAGGCTAAAAATATGTACTACGAAGCCTTGGAGGCGATAGAGACCTACTTGCTGA
ATGTCTCTCCCGGGGGGCTGACCTACATTGCCGAGTGGCGAGGGGGGATTCTGGACCACAAGATGGGGCA
CCTGGCCTGTTTCTCCGGGGGCATGATCGCCCTTGGCGCCGAGGATGCCAAGGAAGAAAAGAGGGCCCAC
TACCGAGAGCTCGCAGCCCAGATCACCAAGACGTGTCACGAGTCATACGCCCGCTCAGACACCAAACTTG
GGCCTGAGGCCTTCTGGTTTAACTCCGGCAGAGAGGCCGTGGCCACCCAGCTGAGCGAGAGCTACTACAT
CCTCCGGCCAGAGGTGGTGGAGAGCTACATGTACCTGTGGCGACAGACCCACAACCCCATCTACAGGGAG
TGGGGCTGGGAGGTGGTGCTGGCCTTGGAGAAATACTGTCGGACAGAAGCCGGTTTCTCTGGGATCCAAG
ACGTGTACAGTAGCACCCCCAACCACGACAACAAGCAGCAGAGCTTCTTTCTAGCGGAGACACTAAAGTA
TCTCTATCTTCTGTTCTCTGAAGATGACTTGCTCTCCCTGGAAGACTGGGTGTTCAACACCGAGGCCCAC
CCACTCCCGGTGAACCACTCAGACAGCTCCGGCAGAGCCTGGGGCAGACACACGCGTACGCGGCCGCTCG
AGCAGAAACTCATCTCAGAAGAGGATCTGGCAGCAAATGATATCCTGGATTACAAGGATGACGACGATAA
GGTTTAACGAATTCCCACGGGGTTGGGGTTGCGCCTTTTCCAAGGCAGCCCTGGGTTTGCGCAGGGACGC
GGCTGCTCTGGGCGTGGTTCCGGGAAACGCAGCGGCGCCGACCCTGGGTCTCGCACATTCTTCACGTCCG
TTCGCAGCGTCACCCGGATCTTCGCCGCTACCCTTGTGGGCCCCCCGGCGACGCTTCCTGCTCCGCCCCT
AAGTCGGGAAGGTTCCTTGCGGTTCGCGGCGTGCCGGACGTGACAAACGGAAGCCGCACGTCTCACTAGT
ACCCTCGCAGACGGACAGCGCCAGGGAGCAATGGCAGCGCGCCGACCGCGATGGGCTGTGGCCAATAGCG
GCTGCTCAGCAGGGCGCGCCGAGAGCAGCGGCCGGGAAGGGGCGGTGCGGGAGGCGGGGTGTGGGGCGGT
AGTGTGGGCCCTGTTCCTGCCCGCGCGGTGTTCCGCATTCTGCAAGCCTCCGGAGCGCGCGTCGGCAGTC
GGCTCCCTCGTTGACCGAATCACCGACCTCTCTCCCCAGCCACCGGTCGCCACCATGGTGAGCAAGGGCG
AGGAGCTGTTCACCGGGGTGGTGCCCATCCTGGTCGAGCTGGACGGCGACGTAAACGGCCACAAGTTCAG
CGTGTCCGGCGAGGGCGAGGGCGATGCCACCTACGGCAAGCTGACCCTGAAGTTCATCTGCACCACCGGC
AAGCTGCCCGTGCCCTGGCCCACCCTCGTGACCACCCTGACCTACGGCGTGCAGTGCTTCAGCCGCTACC
CCGACCACATGAAGCAGCACGACTTCTTCAAGTCCGCCATGCCCGAAGGCTACGTCCAGGAGCGCACCAT
CTTCTTCAAGGACGACGGCAACTACAAGACCCGCGCCGAGGTGAAGTTCGAGGGCGACACCCTGGTGAAC
CGCATCGAGCTGAAGGGCATCGACTTCAAGGAGGACGGCAACATCCTGGGGCACAAGCTGGAGTACAACT
ACAACAGCCACAACGTCTATATCATGGCCGACAAGCAGAAGAACGGCATCAAGGTGAACTTCAAGATCCG
CCACAACATCGAGGACGGCAGCGTGCAGCTCGCCGACCACTACCAGCAGAACACCCCCATCGGCGACGGC
CCCGTGCTGCTGCCCGACAACCACTACCTGAGCACCCAGTCCGCCCTGAGCAAAGACCCCAACGAGAAGC
GCGATCACATGGTCCTGCTGGAGTTCGTGACCGCCGCCGGGATCACTCTCGGCATGGACGAGCTGTACAA
GTAAAGCGGCCGCGACTCTAGCTCGAGACCTAGAAAAACATGGAGCAATCACAAGTAGCAATACAGCAGC
TACCAATGCTGATTGTGCCTGGCTAGAAGCACAAGAGGAGGAGGAGGTGGGTTTTCCAGTCACACCTCAG
GTACCTTTAAGACCAATGACTTACAAGGCAGCTGTAGATCTTAGCCACTTTTTAAAAGAAAAGGGGGGAC
TGGAAGGGCTAATTCACTCCCAACGAAGACAAAATCGTCGAGAGATGCTGCATATAAGCAGCTGCTTTTT
GCTTGTACTGGGTCTCTCTGGTTAGACCAGATCTGAGCCTGGGAGCTCTCTGGCTAACTAGGGAACCCAC
TGCTTAAGCCTCAATAAAGCTTGCCTTGAGTGCTTCAAGTAGTGTGTGCCCGTCTGTTGTGTGACTCTGG
TAACTAGAGATCCCTCAGACCCTTTTAGTCAGTGTGGAAAATCTCTAGCAGTAGTAGTTCATGTCATCTT
ATTATTCAGTATTTATAACTTGCAAAGAAATGAATATCAGAGAGTGAGAGGCCTTGACATTATAATAGAT
TTAGCAGGAATTGAACTAGGAGTGGAGCACACAGGCAAAGCTGCAGAAGTACTTGGAAGAAGCCACCAGA
GATACTCACGATTCTGCACATACCTGGCTAATCCCAGATCCTAAGGATTACATTAAGTTTACTAACATTT
ATATAATGATTTATAGTTTAAAGTATAAACTTATCTAATTTACTATTCTGACAGATATTAATTAATCCTC
AAATATCATAAGAGATGATTACTATTATCCCCATTTAACACAAGAGGAAACTGAGAGGGAAAGATGTTGA
AGTAATTTTCCCACAATTACAGCATCCGTTAGTTACGACTCTATGATCTTCTGACACAAATTCCATTTAC
TCCTCACCCTATGACTCAGTCGAATATATCAAAGTTATGGACATTATGCTAAGTAACAAATTACCCTTTT
ATATAGTAAATACTGAGTAGATTGAGAGAAGAAATTGTTTGCAAACCTGAATAGCTTCAAGAAGAAGAGA
AGTGAGGATAAGAATAACAGTTGTCATTTAACAAGTTTTAACAAGTAACTTGGTTAGAAAGGGATTCAAA
TGCATAAAGCAAGGGATAAATTTTTCTGGCAACAAGACTATACAATATAACCTTAAATATGACTTCAAAT
AATTGTTGGAACTTGATAAAACTAATTAAATATTATTGAAGATTATCAATATTATAAATGTAATTTACTT
TTAAAAAGGGAACATAGAAATGTGTATCATTAGAGTAGAAAACAATCCTTATTATCACAATTTGTCAAAA
CAAGTTTGTTATTAACACAAGTAGAATACTGCATTCAATTAAGTTGACTGCAGATTTTGTGTTTTGTTAA
AATTAGAAAGAGATAACAACAATTTGAATTATTGAAAGTAACATGTAAATAGTTCTACATACGTTCTTTT
GACATCTTGTTCAATCATTGATCGAAGTTCTTTATCTTGGAAGAATTTGTTCCAAAGACTCTGAAATAAG
GAAAACAATCTATTATATAGTCTCACACCTTTGTTTTACTTTTAGTGATTTCAATTTAATAATGTAAATG
GTTAAAATTTATTCTTCTCTGAGATCATTTCACATTGCAGATAGAAAACCTGAGACTGGGGTAATTTTTA
TTAAAATCTAATTTAATCTCAGAAACACATCTTTATTCTAACATCAATTTTTCCAGTTTGATATTATCAT
ATAAAGTCAGCCTTCCTCATCTGCAGGTTCCACAACAAAAATCCAACCAACTGTGGATCAAAAATATTGG
GAAAAAATTAAAAATAGCAATACAACAATAAAAAAATACAAATCAGAAAAACAGCACAGTATAACAACTT
TATTTAGCATTTACAATCTATTAGGTATTATAAGTAATCTAGCCAGATCCTCTACGCCGGACGCATCGTG
GCCGGCATCACCGGCGCCACAGGTGCGGTTGCTGGCGCCTATATCGCCGACATCACCGATGGGGAAGATC
GGGCTCGCCACTTCGGGCTCATGAGCGCTTGTTTCGGCGTGGGTATGGTGGCAGGCCCCGTGGCCGGGGG
ACTGTTGGGCGCCATCTCCTTGCATGCACCATTCCTTGCGGCGGCGGTGCTCAACGGCCTCAACCTACTA
CTGGGCTGCTTCCTAATGCAGGAGTCGCATAAGGGAGAGCGTCGAATGGTGCACTCTCAGTACAATCTGC
TCTGATGCCGCATAGTTAAGCCAGCCCCGACACCCGCCAACACCCGCTGACGCGCCCTGACGGGCTTGTC
TGCTCCCGGCATCCGCTTACAGACAAGCTGTGACCGTCTCCGGGAGCTGCATGTGTCAGAGGTTTTCACC
GTCATCACCGAAACGCGCGAGACGAAAGGGCCTCGTGATACGCCTATTTTTATAGGTTAATGTCATGATA
ATAATGGTTTCTTAGACGTCAGGTGGCACTTTTCGGGGAAATGTGCGCGGAACCCCTATTTGTTTATTTT
TCTAAATACATTCAAATATGTATCCGCTCATGAGACAATAACCCTGATAAATGCTTCAATAATATTGAAA
AAGGAAGAGTATGAGTATTCAACATTTCCGTGTCGCCCTTATTCCCTTTTTTGCGGCATTTTGCCTTCCT
GTTTTTGCTCACCCAGAAACGCTGGTGAAAGTAAAAGATGCTGAAGATCAGTTGGGTGCACGAGTGGGTT
ACATCGAACTGGATCTCAACAGCGGTAAGATCCTTGAGAGTTTTCGCCCCGAAGAACGTTTTCCAATGAT
GAGCACTTTTAAAGTTCTGCTATGTGGCGCGGTATTATCCCGTATTGACGCCGGGCAAGAGCAACTCGGT
CGCCGCATACACTATTCTCAGAATGACTTGGTTGAGTACTCACCAGTCACAGAAAAGCATCTTACGGATG
GCATGACAGTAAGAGAATTATGCAGTGCTGCCATAACCATGAGTGATAACACTGCGGCCAACTTACTTCT
GACAACGATCGGAGGACCGAAGGAGCTAACCGCTTTTTTGCACAACATGGGGGATCATGTAACTCGCCTT
GATCGTTGGGAACCGGAGCTGAATGAAGCCATACCAAACGACGAGCGTGACACCACGATGCCTGTAGCAA
TGGCAACAACGTTGCGCAAACTATTAACTGGCGAACTACTTACTCTAGCTTCCCGGCAACAATTAATAGA
CTGGATGGAGGCGGATAAAGTTGCAGGACCACTTCTGCGCTCGGCCCTTCCGGCTGGCTGGTTTATTGCT
GATAAATCTGGAGCCGGTGAGCGTGGGTCTCGCGGTATCATTGCAGCACTGGGGCCAGATGGTAAGCCCT
CCCGTATCGTAGTTATCTACACGACGGGGAGTCAGGCAACTATGGATGAACGAAATAGACAGATCGCTGA
GATAGGTGCCTCACTGATTAAGCATTGGTAACTGTCAGACCAAGTTTACTCATATATACTTTAGATTGAT
TTAAAACTTCATTTTTAATTTAAAAGGATCTAGGTGAAGATCCTTTTTGATAATCTCATGACCAAAATCC
CTTAACGTGAGTTTTCGTTCCACTGAGCGTCAGACCCCGTAGAAAAGATCAAAGGATCTTCTTGAGATCC
TTTTTTTCTGCGCGTAATCTGCTGCTTGCAAACAAAAAAACCACCGCTACCAGCGGTGGTTTGTTTGCCG
GATCAAGAGCTACCAACTCTTTTTCCGAAGGTAACTGGCTTCAGCAGAGCGCAGATACCAAATACTGTTC
TTCTAGTGTAGCCGTAGTTAGGCCACCACTTCAAGAACTCTGTAGCACCGCCTACATACCTCGCTCTGCT
AATCCTGTTACCAGTGGCTGCTGCCAGTGGCGATAAGTCGTGTCTTACCGGGTTGGACTCAAGACGATAG
TTACCGGATAAGGCGCAGCGGTCGGGCTGAACGGGGGGTTCGTGCACACAGCCCAGCTTGGAGCGAACGA
CCTACACCGAACTGAGATACCTACAGCGTGAGCTATGAGAAAGCGCCACGCTTCCCGAAGGGAGAAAGGC
GGACAGGTATCCGGTAAGCGGCAGGGTCGGAACAGGAGAGCGCACGAGGGAGCTTCCAGGGGGAAACGCC
TGGTATCTTTATAGTCCTGTCGGGTTTCGCCACCTCTGACTTGAGCGTCGATTTTTGTGATGCTCGTCAG
GGGGGCGGAGCCTATGGAAAAACGCCAGCAACGCGGCCTTTTTACGGTTCCTGGCCTTTTGCTGGCCTTT
TGCTCACATGTTCTTTCCTGCGTTATCCCCTGATTCTGTGGATAACCGTATTACCGCCTTTGAGTGAGCT
GATACCGCTCGCCGCAGCCGAACGACCGAGCGCAGCGAGTCAGTGAGCGAGGAAGCGGAAGAGCGCCCAA
TACGCAAACCGCCTCTCCCCGCGCGTTGGCCGATTCATTAATGCAGCTGTGGAATGTGTGTCAGTTAGGG
TGTGGAAAGTCCCCAGGCTCCCCAGCAGGCAGAAGTATGCAAAGCATGCATCTCAATTAGTCAGCAACCA
GGTGTGGAAAGTCCCCAGGCTCCCCAGCAGGCAGAAGTATGCAAAGCATGCATCTCAATTAGTCAGCAAC
CATAGTCCCGCCCCTAACTCCGCCCATCCCGCCCCTAACTCCGCCCAGTTCCGCCCATTCTCCGCCCCAT
GGCTGACTAATTTTTTTTATTTATGCAGAGGCCGAGGCCGCCTCGGCCTCTGAGCTATTCCAGAAGTAGT
GAGGAGGCTTTTTTGGAGGCCTAGGCTTTTGCAAAAAGCTTGGACACAAGACAGGCTTGCGAGATATGTT
TGAGAATACCACTTTATCCCGCGTCAGGGAGAGGCAGTGCGTAAAAAGACGCGGACTCATGTGAAATACT
GGTTTTTAGTGCGCCAGATCTCTATAATCTCGCGCAACCTATTTTCCCCTCGAACACTTTTTAAGCCGTA
GATAAACAGGCTGGGACACTTCACATGAGCGAAAAATACATCGTCACCTGGGACATGTTGCAGATCCATG
CACGTAAACTCGCAAGCCGACTGATGCCTTCTGAACAATGGAAAGGCATTATTGCCGTAAGCCGTGGCGG
TCTGTACCGGGTGCGTTACTGGCGCGTGAACTGGGTATTCGTCATGTCGATACCGTTTGTATTTCCAGCT
ACGATCACGACAACCAGCGCGAGCTTAAAGTGCTGAAACGCGCAGAAGGCGATGGCGAAGGCTTCATCGT
TATTGATGACCTGGTGGATACCGGTGGTACTGCGGTTGCGATTCGTGAAATGTATCCAAAAGCGCACTTT
GTCACCATCTTCGCAAAACCGGCTGGTCGTCCGCTGGTTGATGACTATGTTGTTGATATCCCGCAAGATA
CCTGGATTGAACAGCCGTGGGATATGGGCGTCGTATTCGTCCCGCCAATCTCCGGTCGCTAATCTTTTCA
ACGCCTGGCACTGCCGGGCGTTGTTCTTTTTAACTTCAGGCGGGTTACAATAGTTTCCAGTAAGTATTCT
GGAGGCTGCATCCATGACACAGGCAAACCTGAGCGAAACCCTGTTCAAACCCCGCTTTAAACATCCTGAA
ACCTCGACGCTAGTCCGCCGCTTTAATCACGGCGCACAACCGCCTGTGCAGTCGGCCCTTGATGGTAAAA
CCATCCCTCACTGGTATCGCATGATTAACCGTCTGATGTGGATCTGGCGCGGCATTGACCCACGCGAAAT
CCTCGACGTCCAGGCACGTATTGTGATGAGCGATGCCGAACGTACCGACGATGATTTATACGATACGGTG
ATTGGCTACCGTGGCGGCAACTGGATTTATGAGTGGGCCCCGGATCTTTGTGAAGGAACCTTACTTCTGT
GGTGTGACATAATTGGACAAACTACCTACAGAGATTTAAAGCTCTAAGGTAAATATAAAATTTTTAAGTG
TATAATGTGTTAAACTACTGATTCTAATTGTTTGTGTATTTTAGATTCCAACCTATGGAACTGATGAATG
GGAGCAGTGGTGGAATGCCTTTAATGAGGAAAACCTGTTTTGCTCAGAAGAAATGCCATCTAGTGATGAT
GAGGCTACTGCTGACTCTCAACATTCTACTCCTCCAAAAAAGAAGAGAAAGGTAGAAGACCCCAAGGACT
TTCCTTCAGAATTGCTAAGTTTTTTGAGTCATGCTGTGTTTAGTAATAGAACTCTTGCTTGCTTTGCTAT
TTACACCACAAAGGAAAAAGCTGCACTGCTATACAAGAAAATTATGGAAAAATATTCTGTAACCTTTATA
AGTAGGCATAACAGTTATAATCATAACATACTGTTTTTTCTTACTCCACACAGGCATAGAGTGTCTGCTA
TTAATAACTATGCTCAAAAATTGTGTACCTTTAGCTTTTTAATTTGTAAAGGGGTTAATAAGGAATATTT
GATGTATAGTGCCTTGACTAGAGATCATAATCAGCCATACCACATTTGTAGAGGTTTTACTTGCTTTAAA
AAACCTCCCACACCTCCCCCTGAACCTGAAACATAAAATGAATGCAATTGTTGTTGTTAACTTGTTTATT
GCAGCTTATAATGGTTACAAATAAAGCAATAGCATCACAAATTTCACAAATAAAGCATTTTTTTCACTGC
ATTCTAGTTGTGGTTTGTCCAAACTCATCAATGTATCTTATCATGTCTGGATCAACTGGATAACTCAAGC
TAACCAAAATCATCCCAAACTTCCCACCCCATACCCTATTACCACTGCCAATTACCTGTGGTTTCATTTA
CTCTAAACCTGTGATTCCTCTGAATTATTTTCATTTTAAAGAAATTGTATTTGTTAAATATGTACTACAA
ACTTAGTAGT
Features (pLannotate 1.2.2; 34 found; start..end, strand, type, name):
    377..634     +  LTR            5' LTR (truncated): truncated 5' long terminal repeat (LTR) from HIV-1
    681..806     +  misc_feature   HIV-1 Ψ: packaging signal of human immunodeficiency virus type 1
    790..1153    +  CDS            HIV-1 gag (fragment): gag protein from human immunodeficiency virus 1; gag
   1299..1532    +  misc_feature   RRE: The Rev response element (RRE) of HIV-1 allows for Rev-dependent mRNA export from the nucleus to the cytoplasm.
   1909..2009    +  CDS            Rev (fragment): human immunodeficiency virus 1 (HIV-1) Rev protein; rev; enhances nuclear export of unspliced and incompletely spliced viral mRNAs
   2054..2171    +  misc_feature   cPPT/CTS: central polypurine tract and central termination sequence of HIV-1
   2224..2324    +  CDS            env (fragment): murine leukemia virus gPr80 envelope polyprotein precursor; env; proteolytically cleaved into gp70SU and p15TM subunits
   2366..2400    +  LTR            3' LTR (ΔU3) (fragment): self-inactivating 3' long terminal repeat (LTR) from Moloney murine leukemia virus
   2429..2752    +  LTR            LTR (fragment): long terminal repeat from Moloney murine leukemia virus
   2782..4671    +  CDS            MAN1C1: MA1C1_HUMAN - Also known as MAN1A3, MAN1C. Experimental evidence at protein level: Swiss-Prot protein existence level 1. Involved in the maturation of Asn-linked oligosaccharides. Trim alpha-1,2-linked mannose residues from Man(9)GlcNAc(2) to produce first Man(8)GlcNAc(2) then Man(6)GlcNAc and a small amount of Man(5)GlcNAc. From Homo sapiens (Human).
   4738..4762    +  CDS            3xFLAG (fragment): three tandem FLAG® epitope tags
   4779..5289    +  promoter       hPGK promoter: human phosphoglycerate kinase 1 promoter
   5305..6024    +  CDS            EGFP: the original enhanced GFP (Yang et al., 1996) mammalian codon-optimized
   6041..6229    +  CDS            nef (fragment): NEF_HV1Z2 - Experimental evidence at protein level: Swiss-Prot protein existence level 1. Extracellular Nef protein targets CD4(+) T-lymphocytes for apoptosis by interacting with CXCR4 surface receptors. From Human immunodeficiency virus type 1 group M subtype D (isolate Z2/CDC-Z34) (HIV-1).
   6231..6262    +  LTR            3' LTR (ΔU3) (fragment): self-inactivating 3' long terminal repeat (LTR) from HIV-1
   6310..6490    +  LTR            5' LTR (truncated): truncated 5' long terminal repeat (LTR) from HIV-1
   7452..7550    -  CDS            TBC1D5 (fragment): TBCD5_HUMAN - Also known as KIAA0210. Experimental evidence at protein level: Swiss-Prot protein existence level 1. May act as a GTPase-activating protein (GAP) for Rab family protein(s). May act as a GAP for RAB7A. Can displace RAB7A and retromer CSC subcomplex from the endosomal membrane to the cytosol; at least retromer displacement seems to require its catalytic activity (PubMed:19531583, PubMed:20923837). Required for retrograde transport of cargo proteins from endosomes to the trans-Golgi network (TGN); the function seems to require its catalytic activity. Involved in regulation of autop
   7956..8235    +  CDS            TcR (fragment): tetracycline efflux protein; tet; confers resistance to tetracycline
   8236..8284    -  misc_feature   bom (fragment): basis of mobility region from pBR322
   8386..8421    -  CDS            rop (fragment): Rop protein, which maintains plasmids at low copy number; rop
   8516..8620    +  promoter       AmpR promoter: bla
   8621..9481    +  CDS            AmpR: β-lactamase; bla; confers resistance to ampicillin, carbenicillin, and related antibiotics
   9652..10240   +  rep_origin     ori: high-copy-number ColE1/pMB1/pBR322/pUC origin of replication
  10423..10479   +  CDS            lacI (fragment): lac repressor; lacI; The lac repressor binds to the lac operator to inhibit transcription in E. coli. This inhibition can be relieved by adding lactose or isopropyl-β-D-thiogalactopyranoside (IPTG).
  10486..10815   +  promoter       SV40 promoter: SV40 enhancer and early promoter
  11015..11134   +  CDS            gpt (fragment): XGPT_ECOLI - Also known as gpp, gxu. Experimental evidence at protein level: Swiss-Prot protein existence level 1. Purine salvage pathway enzyme that catalyzes the transfer of the ribosyl-5-phosphate group from 5-phospho-alpha-D-ribose 1- diphosphate (PRPP) to the N9 position of the 6-oxopurines guanine and xanthine to form the corresponding ribonucleotides GMP (guanosine 5'- monophosphate) and XMP (xanthosine 5'-monophosphate), with the release of PPi. To a lesser extent, also acts on hypoxanthine (PubMed:9100006, PubMed:3886014). Does not ribophosphorylate adenine (PubMed:3886014). From Esch
  11134..11469   +  CDS            gpt (fragment): XGPT_ECOLI - Also known as gpp, gxu. Experimental evidence at protein level: Swiss-Prot protein existence level 1. Purine salvage pathway enzyme that catalyzes the transfer of the ribosyl-5-phosphate group from 5-phospho-alpha-D-ribose 1- diphosphate (PRPP) to the N9 position of the 6-oxopurines guanine and xanthine to form the corresponding ribonucleotides GMP (guanosine 5'- monophosphate) and XMP (xanthosine 5'-monophosphate), with the release of PPi. To a lesser extent, also acts on hypoxanthine (PubMed:9100006, PubMed:3886014). Does not ribophosphorylate adenine (PubMed:3886014). From Esch
  11564..11869   +  CDS            frsA (fragment): FRSA_ECOLI - Also known as yafA. Experimental evidence at protein level: Swiss-Prot protein existence level 1. Catalyzes the hydrolysis of esters (PubMed:15808744). Displays esterase activity toward pNP-butyrate (PubMed:15808744). May stimulate mixed-acid fermentation by acting as a fermentation/respiration switch that down-regulates respiration and up- regulates fermentation rates (PubMed:15169777). From Escherichia coli (strain K12).
  11873..11947   +  CDS            small t antigen (fragment): SV40 (simian virus 40) small t antigen
  11949..12014   +  intron         small t intron: SV40 (simian virus 40) small t antigen intron
  12144..12164   +  CDS            SV40 NLS: nuclear localization signal of SV40 (simian virus 40) large T antigen
  12483..12566   +  CDS            large T antigen (fragment): large T antigen from SV40 (simian virus 40)
  12589..12723   +  polyA_signal   SV40 poly(A) signal: SV40 polyadenylation signal
  12890..329     +  CDS            nef (fragment) (across the origin): NEF_HV1BR - Experimental evidence at protein level: Swiss-Prot protein existence level 1. Extracellular Nef protein targets CD4(+) T-lymphocytes for apoptosis by interacting with CXCR4 surface receptors (PubMed:14990729). From Human immunodeficiency virus type 1 group M subtype B (isolate BRU/LAI) (HIV-1).
