[The description below was written by a language model from this plasmid's Addgene catalogue record and pLannotate feature annotations shown in this document.]
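Description:
pTRIP-MND-HsMAN1C1-1-630-cMycFlag-hPGK-GFP is a 12.9 kb HIV-1-derived lentiviral transfer plasmid built on the pTRIP backbone for expressing human class I alpha-mannosidase MAN1C1 together with a GFP marker in mammalian cells. It is propagated in E. coli through a ColE1/pUC-type origin with ampicillin selection (β-lactamase). A recombination-tolerant strain is recorded as the host, which is common practice for plasmids carrying repeated LTRs. The annotated backbone also carries remnants of older vector ancestry. These include pBR322-derived fragments (tetracycline resistance, bom, rop) and an SV40 promoter driving split gpt fragments, followed by the SV40 small t intron and poly(A) signal. The record does not describe the gpt unit as a functional selection marker.

The viral portion contains a 5' LTR, the Ψ packaging signal with a gag fragment, the RRE for Rev-dependent nuclear export, the cPPT/CTS central flap characteristic of pTRIP vectors, and a ΔU3 self-inactivating 3' LTR. Two independent expression units sit between these elements. The first uses the MND promoter, a modified gammaretroviral LTR-derived promoter that the feature table picks up as Moloney murine leukemia virus LTR and env fragments. It drives the full 1,890 bp MAN1C1 coding sequence (residues 1–630), which was taken from a commercial cDNA clone and carries a C-terminal Myc-DDK (FLAG) tag; only the FLAG portion is annotated. Immediately downstream, the human PGK promoter drives EGFP, annotated as a full-length coding sequence of about 720 bp although the catalogue lists an insert size of 239. No WPRE is annotated.

When packaged with helper plasmids, the vector allows stable transduction and MAN1C1 overexpression, with GFP identifying transduced cells. The associated work concerns the role of endothelial MAN1C1 in radiation-induced immune cell recruitment.
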