Addgene plasmid #183505: pTRIP-MND-HsMAN1C1-1-630-cMycFlag-hPGK-GFP
Purpose: Express GFP and MAN1C1 proteins
Depositing lab: Olivier Guipaud. Depositing organization: institut de radioprotection et de surete nucleaire. Publication: A role for endothelial alpha-mannosidase MAN1C1 in radiation-induced immune cell recruitment. Ladaigue S, Lefranc AC, Balde K, Quitoco M, Bacquer E, Busso D, Piton G, Depagne J, Dechamps N, Yamakawa N, Debusschere L, Han C, Allain F, Buard V, Tarlet G, Francois A, Paget V, Milliat F, Guipaud O. iScience. 2022 Nov 2;25(12):105482. doi: 10.1016/j.isci.2022.105482. eCollection 2022 Dec 22. PubMed 36404925.
Backbone
  Vector backbone: pTRIP
  Total vector size (bp): 12890
  Vector type: Mammalian Expression, Lentiviral
Growth in bacteria
  Bacterial resistance: Ampicillin, 100 μg/mL
  Growth temperature: 37°C
  Growth strain: NEB Stable
  Copy number: Unknown
Gene/Insert 1
  Gene/Insert name: man1C1 (alt name: class I alpha-mannosidase C1)
  Species: H. sapiens (human)
  Insert size (bp): 1890
  GenBank ID: NM_020379 NM_020379.3
  Entrez Gene: MAN1C1 (a.k.a. HMIC, MAN1A3, MAN1C, pp6318)
  Promoter: MND
  Tag / fusion protein: Myc-DDK (C terminal on insert)
  Cloning method: Ligation Independent Cloning
  Sequencing primers: 5′ 5’CTCACTCGGCGCGATCTGGATCTGCCGCCGCGATCG3’ (Forward); 3′ 5’CCCAACCCCGTGGGAATTCGTTAAACCTTATCGTCGTCATCCTTG3’ (Reverse)
Gene/Insert 2
  Gene/Insert name: EGFP
  Insert size (bp): 239
  Promoter: hPGK
  Cloning method: Ligation Independent Cloning
  Sequencing primers: 5′ 5’CACTCGGCGCGATCTGGATCCCGAATTCCCACGGGGTTG3’ (Forward); 3′ 5’CACCATGGTGGCGACCGGTGGCTGGGGAGAGAGGTCGG3’ (Reverse)
Resource information
  A portion of this plasmid was derived from a plasmid made by: man1c1: from pCMV6-HsMAN1C1-1-630-cMycFlag plasmid (Origene, Cat#: RC222009)
Terms and licenses: Academic/Nonprofit Terms; Industry Terms: Not Available to Industry
How to cite: pTRIP-MND-HsMAN1C1-1-630-cMycFlag-hPGK-GFP was a gift from Olivier Guipaud (Addgene plasmid # 183505 ; http://n2t.net/addgene:183505 ; RRID:Addgene_183505)
